>Addgene plasmid #142209 | TFORF0867 | addgene full sequence | sequence record 391452 | Addgene NGS Result
TTAATGTAGTCTTATGCAATACTCTTGTAGTCTTGCAACATGGTAACGATGAGTTAGCAACATGCCTTAC
AAGGAGAGAAAAAGCACCGTGCATGCCGATTGGTGGAAGTAAGGTGGTACGATCGTGCCTTATTAGGAAG
GCAACAGACGGGTCTGACATGGATTGGACGAACCACTGAATTGCCGCATTGCAGAGATATTGTATTTAAG
TGCCTAGCTCGATACATAAACGGGTCTCTCTGGTTAGACCAGATCTGAGCCTGGGAGCTCTCTGGCTAAC
TAGGGAACCCACTGCTTAAGCCTCAATAAAGCTTGCCTTGAGTGCTTCAAGTAGTGTGTGCCCGTCTGTT
GTGTGACTCTGGTAACTAGAGATCCCTCAGACCCTTTTAGTCAGTGTGGAAAATCTCTAGCAGTGGCGCC
CGAACAGGGACTTGAAAGCGAAAGGGAAACCAGAGGAGCTCTCTCGACGCAGGACTCGGCTTGCTGAAGC
GCGCACGGCAAGAGGCGAGGGGCGGCGACTGGTGAGTACGCCAAAAATTTTGACTAGCGGAGGCTAGAAG
GAGAGAGATGGGTGCGAGAGCGTCAGTATTAAGCGGGGGAGAATTAGATCGCGATGGGAAAAAATTCGGT
TAAGGCCAGGGGGAAAGAAAAAATATAAATTAAAACATATAGTATGGGCAAGCAGGGAGCTAGAACGATT
CGCAGTTAATCCTGGCCTGTTAGAAACATCAGAAGGCTGTAGACAAATACTGGGACAGCTACAACCATCC
CTTCAGACAGGATCAGAAGAACTTAGATCATTATATAATACAGTAGCAACCCTCTATTGTGTGCATCAAA
GGATAGAGATAAAAGACACCAAGGAAGCTTTAGACAAGATAGAGGAAGAGCAAAACAAAAGTAAGACCAC
CGCACAGCAAGCGGCCGCTGATCTTCAGACCTGGAGGAGGAGATATGAGGGACAATTGGAGAAGTGAATT
ATATAAATATAAAGTAGTAAAAATTGAACCATTAGGAGTAGCACCCACCAAGGCAAAGAGAAGAGTGGTG
CAGAGAGAAAAAAGAGCAGTGGGAATAGGAGCTTTGTTCCTTGGGTTCTTGGGAGCAGCAGGAAGCACTA
TGGGCGCAGCGTCAATGACGCTGACGGTACAGGCCAGACAATTATTGTCTGGTATAGTGCAGCAGCAGAA
CAATTTGCTGAGGGCTATTGAGGCGCAACAGCATCTGTTGCAACTCACAGTCTGGGGCATCAAGCAGCTC
CAGGCAAGAATCCTGGCTGTGGAAAGATACCTAAAGGATCAACAGCTCCTGGGGATTTGGGGTTGCTCTG
GAAAACTCATTTGCACCACTGCTGTGCCTTGGAATGCTAGTTGGAGTAATAAATCTCTGGAACAGATTTG
GAATCACACGACCTGGATGGAGTGGGACAGAGAAATTAACAATTACACAAGCTTAATACACTCCTTAATT
GAAGAATCGCAAAACCAGCAAGAAAAGAATGAACAAGAATTATTGGAATTAGATAAATGGGCAAGTTTGT
GGAATTGGTTTAACATAACAAATTGGCTGTGGTATATAAAATTATTCATAATGATAGTAGGAGGCTTGGT
AGGTTTAAGAATAGTTTTTGCTGTACTTTCTATAGTGAATAGAGTTAGGCAGGGATATTCACCATTATCG
TTTCAGACCCACCTCCCAACCCCGAGGGGACCCATGCATTGCATCTCAATTAGTCAGCAACCAGGTGTGG
AAAGTCCCCAGGCTCCCCAGCAGGCAGAAGTATGCAAAGCATGCGTCTCAATTAGTCAGCAACCATAGTC
CCGCCCCTAACTCCGCCCATCCCGCCCCTAACTCCGCCCAGTTCCGCCCATTCTCCGCCCCATGGCTGAC
TAATTTTTTTTATTTATGCAGAGGCCGAGGCCGCCTCGGCCTCTGAGCTATTCCAGAAGTAGTGAGGAGG
CTTTTTTGGAGGCCTAGGCTTTTGCAAAAAGCTTTCTAGAGGTACCACCGGAGCTTACCATGACCGAGTA
CAAGCCCACGGTGCGCCTCGCCACCCGCGACGACGTCCCCAGGGCCGTACGCACCCTCGCCGCCGCGTTC
GCCGACTACCCCGCCACGCGCCACACCGTCGATCCGGACCGCCACATCGAGCGGGTCACCGAGCTGCAAG
AACTCTTCCTCACGCGCGTCGGGCTCGACATCGGCAAGGTGTGGGTCGCGGACGACGGCGCCGCCGTGGC
GGTCTGGACCACGCCGGAGAGCGTCGAAGCGGGGGCGGTGTTCGCCGAGATCGGCCCGCGCATGGCCGAG
TTGAGCGGTTCCCGGCTGGCCGCGCAGCAACAGATGGAAGGCCTCCTGGCGCCGCACCGGCCCAAGGAGC
CCGCGTGGTTCCTGGCCACCGTCGGCGTCTCGCCCGACCACCAGGGCAAGGGTCTGGGCAGCGCCGTCGT
GCTCCCCGGAGTGGAGGCGGCCGAGCGCGCCGGGGTGCCCGCCTTCCTGGAGACCTCCGCGCCCCGCAAC
CTCCCCTTCTACGAGCGGCTCGGCTTCACCGTCACCGCCGACGTCGAGGTGCCCGAAGGACCGCGCACCT
GGTGCATGACCCGCAAGCCCGGTGCCAGTTAACGAATTCTAGATCTTGAGACAAATGGCAGTATTCATCC
ACAATTTTAAAAGAAAAGGGGGGATTGGGGGGTACAGTGCAGGGGAAAGAATAGTAGACATAATAGCAAC
AGACATACAAACTAAAGAATTACAAAAACAAATTACAAAAATTCAAAATTTTCGGGTTTATTACAGGGAC
AGCAGAGATCCACTTTGGCGCCGGCTCGAGGCCTGCAGGTGCAAAGATGGATAAAGTTTTAAACAGAGAG
GAATCTTTGCAGCTAATGGACCTTCTAGGTCTTGAAAGGAGTGGGAATTGGCTCCGGTGCCCGTCAGTGG
GCAGAGCGCACATCGCCCACAGTCCCCGAGAAGTTGGGGGGAGGGGTCGGCAATTGAACCGGTGCCTAGA
GAAGGTGGCGCGGGGTAAACTGGGAAAGTGATGTCGTGTACTGGCTCCGCCTTTTTCCCGAGGGTGGGGG
AGAACCGTATATAAGTGCAGTAGTCGCCGTGAACGTTCTTTTTCGCAACGGGTTTGCCGCCAGAACACAG
GTAAGTGCCGTGTGTGGTTCCCGCGGGCCTGGCCTCTTTACGGGTTATGGCCCTTGCGTGCCTTGAATTA
CTTCCACCTGGCTGCAGTACGTGATTCTTGATCCCGAGCTTCGGGTTGGAAGTGGGTGGGAGAGTTCGAG
GCCTTGCGCTTAAGGAGCCCCTTCGCCTCGTGCTTGAGTTGAGGCCTGGCCTGGGCGCTGGGGCCGCCGC
GTGCGAATCTGGTGGCACCTTCGCGCCTGTCTCGCTGCTTTCGATAAGTCTCTAGCCATTTAAAATTTTT
GATGACCTGCTGCGACGCTTTTTTTCTGGCAAGATAGTCTTGTAAATGCGGGCCAAGATCTGCACACTGG
TATTTCGGTTTTTGGGGCCGCGGGCGGCGACGGGGCCCGTGCGTCCCAGCGCACATGTTCGGCGAGGCGG
GGCCTGCGAGCGCGGCCACCGAGAATCGGACGGGGGTAGTCTCAAGCTGGCCGGCCTGCTCTGGTGCCTG
GCCTCGCGCCGCCGTGTATCGCCCCGCCCTGGGCGGCAAGGCTGGCCCGGTCGGCACCAGTTGCGTGAGC
GGAAAGATGGCCGCTTCCCGGCCCTGCTGCAGGGAGCTCAAAATGGAGGACGCGGCGCTCGGGAGAGCGG
GCGGGTGAGTCACCCACACAAAGGAAAAGGGCCTTTCCGTCCTCAGCCGTCGCTTCATGTGACTCCACGG
AGTACCGGGCGCCGTCCAGGCACCTCGATTAGTTCTCGAGCTTTTGGAGTACGTCGTCTTTAGGTTGGGG
GGAGGGGTTTTATGCGATGGAGTTTCCCCACACTGAGTGGGTGGAGACTGAAGTTAGGCCAGCTTGGCAC
TTGATGTAATTCTCCTTGGAATTTGCCCTTTTTGAGTTTGGATCTTGGTTCATTCTCAAGCCTCAGACAG
TGGTTCAAAGTTTTTTTCTTCCATTTCAGGTGTCGTGAGGCTAGCACCGCCACCATGTCCTCTCCTACCA
CGAGTTCCCTGGATACCCCCCTGCCTGGAAATGGCCCCCCTCAGCCTGGCGCCCCTTCTTCTTCACCCAC
TGTAAAGGAGGAGGGTCCGGAGCCGTGGCCCGGGGGTCCGGACCCTGATGTCCCAGGCACTGATGAGGCC
AGCTCAGCCTGCAGCACAGACTGGGGCGTCCTTTCTGAAGAACAGATCCGGAAGAAGAAGATTCGGAAAC
AGCAGCAGGAGTCACAGTCACAGTCGCAGTCACCTGTGGGGCCGCAGGGCAGCAGCAGCTCAGCCTCTGG
GCCTGGGGCTTCCCCTGGTGGATCTGAGGCAGGCAGCCAGGGCTCCGGGGAAGGCGAGGGTGTCCAGCTA
ACAGCGGCTCAAGAACTAATGATCCAGCAGTTGGTGGCGGCCCAACTGCAGTGCAACAAACGCTCCTTCT
CCGACCAGCCCAAAGTCACGCCCTGGCCCCTGGGCGCAGACCCCCAGTCCCGAGATGCCCGCCAGCAACG
CTTTGCCCACTTCACGGAGCTGGCCATCATCTCAGTCCAGGAGATCGTGGACTTCGCTAAGCAAGTGCCT
GGTTTCCTGCAGCTGGGCCGGGAGGACCAGATCGCCCTCCTGAAGGCATCCACTATCGAGATCATGCTGC
TAGAGACAGCCAGGCGCTACAACCACGAGACAGAGTGTATCACCTTCTTGAAGGACTTCACCTACAGCAA
GGACGACTTCCACCGTGCAGGCCTGCAGGTGGAGTTCATCAACCCCATCTTCGAGTTCTCGCGGGCCATG
CGGCGGCTGGGCCTGGACGACGCTGAGTACGCCCTGCTCATCGCCATCAACATCTTCTCGGCCGACCGGC
CCAACGTGCAGGAGCCGGGCCGCGTGGAGGCGTTGCAGCAGCCCTACGTGGAGGCGCTGCTGTCCTACAC
GCGCATCAAGAGGCCGCAGGACCAGCTGCGCTTCCCGCGCATGCTCATGAAGCTGGTGAGCCTGCGCACG
CTGAGCTCTGTGCACTCGGAGCAGGTCTTCGCCTTGCGGCTCCAGGACAAGAAGCTGCCGCCTCTGCTGT
CGGAGATCTGGGACGTCCACGAGTAGTAATGAACTAGTCCGTAACTTGAAAGTATTTCGATTTCTTGGCT
TTATATATCTTGTGGAAAGGACGATTCATGAGAGAAACACCTCCCGCGACGCGTTAAGTCGACAATCAAC
CTCTGGATTACAAAATTTGTGAAAGATTGACTGGTATTCTTAACTATGTTGCTCCTTTTACGCTATGTGG
ATACGCTGCTTTAATGCCTTTGTATCATGCTATTGCTTCCCGTATGGCTTTCATTTTCTCCTCCTTGTAT
AAATCCTGGTTGCTGTCTCTTTATGAGGAGTTGTGGCCCGTTGTCAGGCAACGTGGCGTGGTGTGCACTG
TGTTTGCTGACGCAACCCCCACTGGTTGGGGCATTGCCACCACCTGTCAGCTCCTTTCCGGGACTTTCGC
TTTCCCCCTCCCTATTGCCACGGCGGAACTCATCGCCGCCTGCCTTGCCCGCTGCTGGACAGGGGCTCGG
CTGTTGGGCACTGACAATTCCGTGGTGTTGTCGGGGAAATCATCGTCCTTTCCTTGGCTGCTCGCCTGTG
TTGCCACCTGGATTCTGCGCGGGACGTCCTTCTGCTACGTCCCTTCGGCCCTCAATCCAGCGGACCTTCC
TTCCCGCGGCCTGCTGCCGGCTCTGCGGCCTCTTCCGCGTCTTCGCCTTCGCCCTCAGACGAGTCGGATC
TCCCTTTGGGCCGCCTCCCCGCGTCGACTTTAAGACCAATGACTTACAAGGCAGCTGTAGATCTTAGCCA
CTTTTTAAAAGAAAAGGGGGGACTGGAAGGGCTAATTCACTCCCAACGAAGACAAGATCTGCTTTTTGCT
TGTACTGGGTCTCTCTGGTTAGACCAGATCTGAGCCTGGGAGCTCTCTGGCTAACTAGGGAACCCACTGC
TTAAGCCTCAATAAAGCTTGCCTTGAGTGCTTCAAGTAGTGTGTGCCCGTCTGTTGTGTGACTCTGGTAA
CTAGAGATCCCTCAGACCCTTTTAGTCAGTGTGGAAAATCTCTAGCAGTACGTATAGTAGTTCATGTCAT
CTTATTATTCAGTATTTATAACTTGCAAAGAAATGAATATCAGAGAGTGAGAGGAACTTGTTTATTGCAG
CTTATAATGGTTACAAATAAAGCAATAGCATCACAAATTTCACAAATAAAGCATTTTTTTCACTGCATTC
TAGTTGTGGTTTGTCCAAACTCATCAATGTATCTTATCATGTCTGGCTCTAGCTATCCCGCCCCTAACTC
CGCCCATCCCGCCCCTAACTCCGCCCAGTTCCGCCCATTCTCCGCCCCATGGCTGACTAATTTTTTTTAT
TTATGCAGAGGCCGAGGCCGCCTCGGCCTCTGAGCTATTCCAGAAGTAGTGAGGAGGCTTTTTTGGAGGC
CTAGGGACGTACCCAATTCGCCCTATAGTGAGTCGTATTACGCGCGCTCACTGGCCGTCGTTTTACAACG
TCGTGACTGGGAAAACCCTGGCGTTACCCAACTTAATCGCCTTGCAGCACATCCCCCTTTCGCCAGCTGG
CGTAATAGCGAAGAGGCCCGCACCGATCGCCCTTCCCAACAGTTGCGCAGCCTGAATGGCGAATGGG
[124 nt withheld, positions 6788-6911]
C
[91 nt withheld, positions 6913-7003]
A
[49 nt withheld, positions 7005-7053]
CCTTTGACGTTGGAGTCCACGTTCTTT
[37 nt withheld, positions 7081-7117]
ACCCTATCTCGGTCTATTCTTTTGATTTATAAGGGATTTTGCCGATTTCGGCCTATTGGTTAAAAAATGA
GCTGATTTAACAAAAATTTAACGCGAATTTTAACAAAATATTAACGCTTACAATTTAGGTGGCACTTTTC
GGGGAAATGTGCGCGGAACCCCTATTTGTTTATTTTTCTAAATACATTCAAATATGTATCCGCTCATGAG
ACAATAACCCTGATAAATGCTTCAATAATATTGAAAAAGGAAGAGTATGAGTATTCAACATTTCCGTGTC
GCCCTTATTCCCTTTTTTGCGGCATTTTGCCTTCCTGTTTTTGCTCACCCAGAAACGCTGGTGAAAGTAA
AAGATGCTGAAGATCAGTTGGGTGCACGAGTGGGTTACATCGAACTGGATCTCAACAGCGGTAAGATCCT
TGAGAGTTTTCGCCCCGAAGAACGTTTTCCAATGATGAGCACTTTTAAAGTTCTGCTATGTGGCGCGGTA
TTATCCCGTATTGACGCCGGGCAAGAGCAACTCGGTCGCCGCATACACTATTCTCAGAATGACTTGGTTG
AGTACTCACCAGTCACAGAAAAGCATCTTACGGATGGCATGACAGTAAGAGAATTATGCAGTGCTGCCAT
AACCATGAGTGATAACACTGCGGCCAACTTACTTCTGACAACGATCGGAGGACCGAAGGAGCTAACCGCT
TTTTTGCACAACATGGGGGATCATGTAACTCGCCTTGATCGTTGGGAACCGGAGCTGAATGAAGCCATAC
CAAACGACGAGCGTGACACCACGATGCCTGTAGCAATGGCAACAACGTTGCGCAAACTATTAACTGGCGA
ACTACTTACTCTAGCTTCCCGGCAACAATTAATAGACTGGATGGAGGCGGATAAAGTTGCAGGACCACTT
CTGCGCTCGGCCCTTCCGGCTGGCTGGTTTATTGCTGATAAATCTGGAGCCGGTGAGCGTGGGTCTCGCG
GTATCATTGCAGCACTGGGGCCAGATGGTAAGCCCTCCCGTATCGTAGTTATCTACACGACGGGGAGTCA
GGCAACTATGGATGAACGAAATAGACAGATCGCTGAGATAGGTGCCTCACTGATTAAGCATTGGTAACTG
TCAGACCAAGTTTACTCATATATACTTTAGATTGATTTAAAACTTCATTTTTAATTTAAAAGGATCTAGG
TGAAGATCCTTTTTGATAATCTCATGACCAAAATCCCTTAACGTGAGTTTTCGTTCCACTGAGCGTCAGA
CCCCGTAGAAAAGATCAAAGGATCTTCTTGAGATCCTTTTTTTCTGCGCGTAATCTGCTGCTTGCAAACA
AAAAAACCACCGCTACCAGCGGTGGTTTGTTTGCCGGATCAAGAGCTACCAACTCTTTTTCCGAAGGTAA
CTGGCTTCAGCAGAGCGCAGATACCAAATACTGTTCTTCTAGTGTAGCCGTAGTTAGGCCACCACTTCAA
GAACTCTGTAGCACCGCCTACATACCTCGCTCTGCTAATCCTGTTACCAGTGGCTGCTGCCAGTGGCGAT
AAGTCGTGTCTTACCGGGTTGGACTCAAGACGATAGTTACCGGATAAGGCGCAGCGGTCGGGCTGAACGG
GGGGTTCGTGCACACAGCCCAGCTTGGAGCGAACGACCTACACCGAACTGAGATACCTACAGCGTGAGCT
ATGAGAAAGCGCCACGCTTCCCGAAGGGAGAAAGGCGGACAGGTATCCGGTAAGCGGCAGGGTCGGAACA
GGAGAGCGCACGAGGGAGCTTCCAGGGGGAAACGCCTGGTATCTTTATAGTCCTGTCGGGTTTCGCCACC
TCTGACTTGAGCGTCGATTTTTGTGATGCTCGTCAGGGGGGCGGAGCCTATGGAAAAACGCCAGCAACGC
GGCCTTTTTACGGTTCCTGGCCTTTTGCTGGCCTTTTGCTCACATGTTCTTTCCTGCGTTATCCCCTGAT
TCTGTGGATAACCGTATTACCGCCTTTGAGTGAGCTGATACCGCTCGCCGCAGCCGAACGACCGAGCGCA
GCGAGTCAGTGAGCGAGGAAGCGGAAGAGCGCCCAATACGCAAACCGCCTCTCCCCGCGCGTTGGCCGAT
TCATTAATGCAGCTGGCACGACAGGTTTCCCGACTGGAAAGCGGGCAGTGAGCGCAACGCAATTAATGTG
AGTTAGCTCACTCATTAGGCACCCCAGGCTTTACACTTTATGCTTCCGGCTCGTATGTTGTGTGGAATTG
TGAGCGGATAACAATTTCACACAGGAAACAGCTATGACCATGATTACGCCAAGCGCGCAATTAACCCTCA
CTAAAGGGAACAAAAGCTGGAGCTGCAAGC
Features (pLannotate 1.2.2; 31 found; start..end, strand, type, name):
      5..231     +  promoter       RSV promoter: Rous sarcoma virus enhancer/promoter
    232..412     +  LTR            5' LTR (truncated): truncated 5' long terminal repeat (LTR) from HIV-1
    459..584     +  misc_feature   HIV-1 Ψ: packaging signal of human immunodeficiency virus type 1
    568..931     +  CDS            HIV-1 gag (fragment): gag protein from human immunodeficiency virus 1; gag
   1077..1310    +  misc_feature   RRE: The Rev response element (RRE) of HIV-1 allows for Rev-dependent mRNA export from the nucleus to the cytoplasm.
   1687..1713    +  CDS            Rev (fragment): human immunodeficiency virus 1 (HIV-1) Rev protein; rev; enhances nuclear export of unspliced and incompletely spliced viral mRNAs
   1720..1743    +  promoter       SV40 promoter (fragment): SV40 early promoter
   1744..1815    +  promoter       SV40 promoter (fragment): SV40 enhancer and early promoter
   1839..1974    +  rep_origin     SV40 ori: SV40 origin of replication
   2020..2616    +  CDS            PuroR (fragment): puromycin N-acetyltransferase; pac from Streptomyces; confers resistance to puromycin
   2665..2782    +  misc_feature   cPPT/CTS: central polypurine tract and central termination sequence of HIV-1
   2847..2913    +  CDS            small t antigen (fragment): SV40 (simian virus 40) small t antigen
   2920..4098    +  promoter       EF-1α promoter: strong constitutive promoter for human elongation factor EF-1α
   4115..5203    +  CDS            NR1H2 (fragment): NR1H2_HUMAN - Also known as LXRB, NER, UNR. Experimental evidence at protein level: Swiss-Prot protein existence level 1. Nuclear receptor that exhibits a ligand-dependent transcriptional activation activity (PubMed:25661920). Binds preferentially to double-stranded oligonucleotide direct repeats having the consensus half-site sequence 5'-AGGTCA-3' and 4-nt spacing (DR-4). Regulates cholesterol uptake through MYLIP-dependent ubiquitination of LDLR, VLDLR and LRP8; DLDLR and LRP8. Interplays functionally with RORA for the regulation of genes involved in liver metabolism (By similarity). Induces
   5219..5272    +  promoter       U6 promoter (fragment): RNA polymerase III promoter for human U6 snRNA
   5314..5902    +  misc_feature   WPRE: woodchuck hepatitis virus posttranscriptional regulatory element
   5953..5972    +  misc_feature   cPPT/CTS (fragment): central polypurine tract and central termination sequence of HIV-1
   5974..6207    +  LTR            3' LTR (ΔU3): self-inactivating 3' long terminal repeat (LTR) from HIV-1
   6285..6406    +  polyA_signal   SV40 poly(A) signal: SV40 polyadenylation signal
   6446..6581    +  rep_origin     SV40 ori: SV40 origin of replication
   6602..6620    -  promoter       T7 promoter: promoter for bacteriophage T7 RNA polymerase
   6628..6783    +  CDS            lacZα (fragment): LacZα fragment of β-galactosidase; lacZ fragment
   6788..7216    +  rep_origin     f1 ori (sequence partly withheld): f1 bacteriophage origin of replication; arrow indicates direction of (+) strand synthesis
   7269..7373    +  promoter       AmpR promoter: bla
   7374..8234    +  CDS            AmpR: β-lactamase; bla; confers resistance to ampicillin, carbenicillin, and related antibiotics
   8405..8993    +  rep_origin     ori: high-copy-number ColE1/pMB1/pBR322/pUC origin of replication
   9176..9268    +  CDS            lacI (fragment): lac repressor; lacI; The lac repressor binds to the lac operator to inhibit transcription in E. coli. This inhibition can be relieved by adding lactose or isopropyl-β-D-thiogalactopyranoside (IPTG).
   9281..9302    +  protein_bind   CAP binding site: CAP binding activates transcription in the presence of cAMP. E. coli catabolite activator protein
   9317..9347    +  promoter       lac promoter: promoter for the E. coli lac operon
   9355..9371    +  protein_bind   lac operator: The lac repressor binds to the lac operator to inhibit transcription in E. coli. This inhibition can be relieved by adding lactose or isopropyl-β-D-thiogalactopyranoside (IPTG). lac repressor encoded by lacI
   9416..9434    +  promoter       T3 promoter: promoter for bacteriophage T3 RNA polymerase
