[The description below was written by a language model from this plasmid's Addgene catalogue record and pLannotate feature annotations shown in this document.]
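Description:
TFORF0867 is a third-generation-style, self-inactivating lentiviral expression plasmid built on the pLX_TRC317 backbone and belonging to a barcoded library of human transcription factor open reading frames. In bacteria it is maintained through a high-copy ColE1/pUC origin and selected with ampicillin via the β-lactamase gene. An f1 origin and remnants of a lac/T7/T3 cloning region are also present in the backbone. The depositor warns that the plasmid can recombine, as is common for LTR-containing vectors.

The viral portion begins with an RSV promoter fused to a truncated HIV-1 5' LTR, which drives Tat-independent genomic RNA production. It is followed by the Ψ packaging signal, a gag fragment, the Rev response element and a cPPT/CTS, and it ends with a ΔU3 3' LTR and an SV40 polyadenylation signal. Within this unit, an SV40 early promoter drives puromycin N-acetyltransferase for selecting transduced mammalian cells. A separate EF-1α promoter drives the transcription factor ORF, with a WPRE downstream to enhance transcript expression.

The insert is named NR1H2, and the feature table independently annotates the coding region as human NR1H2 (LXRβ), a ligand-dependent nuclear receptor involved in cholesterol and lipid regulation. The catalogue's Entrez Gene link points instead to NR1D2 (Rev-erbβ), which appears to be a discrepancy in the record. The insert corresponds to a specific isoform transcript and was made synthetically. The record describes a unique 24-bp barcode associated with each ORF, but the feature table does not annotate it. The barcode lets individual transcription factors be identified in pooled overexpression screens, such as those probing directed differentiation.
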