Addgene plasmid #142209: TFORF0867
Purpose: Lentiviral vector for overexpressing transcription factor ORFs with unique 24-bp barcodes. Barcodes facilitate identification of transcription factors in pooled screens.
Depositing lab: Feng Zhang. Depositing organization: Broad Institute. Publication: A transcription factor atlas of directed differentiation. Joung J, Ma S, Tay T, Geiger-Schuller KR, Kirchgatterer PC, Verdine VK, Guo B, Arias-Garcia MA, Allen WE, Singh A, Kuksenko O, Abudayyeh OO, Gootenberg JS, Fu Z, Macrae RK, Buenrostro JD, Regev A, Zhang F. Cell. 2023 Jan 5;186(1):209-229.e26. doi: 10.1016/j.cell.2022.11.026. PubMed 36608654.
Backbone
  Vector backbone: pLX_TRC317
  Backbone manufacturer: Broad Institute Genetic Perturbation Platform
  Backbone size w/o insert (bp): 8264
  Vector type: Mammalian Expression, Lentiviral
  Selectable markers: Puromycin
Growth in bacteria
  Bacterial resistance: Ampicillin, 100 μg/mL
  Growth temperature: 37°C
  Growth strain: NEB Stable
  Copy number: High Copy
Gene/Insert
  Gene/Insert name: NR1H2
  Species: H. sapiens (human)
  Insert size (bp): 1193
  Entrez Gene: NR1D2 (a.k.a. BD73, EAR-1R, REVERBB, REVERBbeta, RVR)
  Promoter: EF1a
  Cloning method: Unknown
  Sequencing primers: 5′ GGGTGGAGACTGAAGTTAGGCCAG; 3′ CACATAGCGTAAAAGGAGCAACATAG
Terms and licenses: Academic/Nonprofit Terms; Industry Terms: Not Available to Industry
Depositor comments: NM_001256647,ENST00000411902 . The transcription factor ORF portion of this plasmid was synthesized by Genewiz. Please test multiple small colonies in case of plasmid recombination. To make this collection available in a timely manner, a portion of this collection was not fully sequenced by Addgene. If an Addgene verified full plasmid sequence is not available, please contact us prior to placing an order to request the full sequence.
How to cite: TFORF0867 was a gift from Feng Zhang (Addgene plasmid # 142209 ; http://n2t.net/addgene:142209 ; RRID:Addgene_142209)
