>Addgene plasmid #142209 | TFORF0867 | depositor partial sequence | sequence record 278765 | Insert
ACCGCCACCATGTCCTCTCCTACCACGAGTTCCCTGGATACCCCCCTGCCTGGAAATGGCCCCCCTCAGC
CTGGCGCCCCTTCTTCTTCACCCACTGTAAAGGAGGAGGGTCCGGAGCCGTGGCCCGGGGGTCCGGACCC
TGATGTCCCAGGCACTGATGAGGCCAGCTCAGCCTGCAGCACAGACTGGGGCGTCCTTTCTGAAGAACAG
ATCCGGAAGAAGAAGATTCGGAAACAGCAGCAGGAGTCACAGTCACAGTCGCAGTCACCTGTGGGGCCGC
AGGGCAGCAGCAGCTCAGCCTCTGGGCCTGGGGCTTCCCCTGGTGGATCTGAGGCAGGCAGCCAGGGCTC
CGGGGAAGGCGAGGGTGTCCAGCTAACAGCGGCTCAAGAACTAATGATCCAGCAGTTGGTGGCGGCCCAA
CTGCAGTGCAACAAACGCTCCTTCTCCGACCAGCCCAAAGTCACGCCCTGGCCCCTGGGCGCAGACCCCC
AGTCCCGAGATGCCCGCCAGCAACGCTTTGCCCACTTCACGGAGCTGGCCATCATCTCAGTCCAGGAGAT
CGTGGACTTCGCTAAGCAAGTGCCTGGTTTCCTGCAGCTGGGCCGGGAGGACCAGATCGCCCTCCTGAAG
GCATCCACTATCGAGATCATGCTGCTAGAGACAGCCAGGCGCTACAACCACGAGACAGAGTGTATCACCT
TCTTGAAGGACTTCACCTACAGCAAGGACGACTTCCACCGTGCAGGCCTGCAGGTGGAGTTCATCAACCC
CATCTTCGAGTTCTCGCGGGCCATGCGGCGGCTGGGCCTGGACGACGCTGAGTACGCCCTGCTCATCGCC
ATCAACATCTTCTCGGCCGACCGGCCCAACGTGCAGGAGCCGGGCCGCGTGGAGGCGTTGCAGCAGCCCT
ACGTGGAGGCGCTGCTGTCCTACACGCGCATCAAGAGGCCGCAGGACCAGCTGCGCTTCCCGCGCATGCT
CATGAAGCTGGTGAGCCTGCGCACGCTGAGCTCTGTGCACTCGGAGCAGGTCTTCGCCTTGCGGCTCCAG
GACAAGAAGCTGCCGCCTCTGCTGTCGGAGATCTGGGACGTCCACGAGTAGTAATGAACTAGTCCGTAAC
TTGAAAGTATTTCGATTTCTTGGCTTTATATATCTTGTGGAAAGGACGATTCATGAGAGAAACACCTCCC
GCG
