>Addgene plasmid #142209 | TFORF0867 | depositor partial sequence | sequence record 278766 | Barcode
TTCATGAGAGAAACACCTCCCGCG
